>Addgene plasmid #78246 | pDHJS4 AN+ | depositor partial sequence | sequence record 146132 | attB insert
GATCGCGCGGTGCGGGTGCCAGGGCGTGCCCTTGGGCTCCCCGGGCGCGTACTG
