>Addgene plasmid #78246 | pDHJS4 AN+ | depositor partial sequence | sequence record 146133 | attP insert
CTAGCGCACACAATTGATGACTTGATCTAGAGTAGTGCCCCAACTGGGGTAACCTTTGAGTTCTCTCAGT
TGGGGGCGTAGG
