>Addgene plasmid #78246 | pDHJS4 AN+ | addgene partial sequence | sequence record 148957 | F1ori-R 5'-AGGGAAGAAAGCGAAAGGAG-3'
CGGTCACGCTGCGCGTAACCACCACACCCGCCGCGCTTAATGCGCCGCTACAGGGCGCGTCCCATTCGCC
ATTCAGGCTGCGCAACTGTTGGGAAGGGCGATCGGTGCGGGCCTCTTCGCTATTACGCCAGCTGGCGAAA
GGGGGATGTGCTGCAAGGCGATTAAGTTGGGTAACGCCAGGGTTTTCCCAGTCACGACGTTGTAAAACGA
CGGCCAGTGAATTGTAATACGACTCACTATAGGGCGAATTGGGTACCGGGCCCCCCCTCGAGGTCGACGG
TATCGATAAGCTAGATCGCGCGGTGCGGGTGCCAGGGCGTGCCCTTGGGCTCCCCGGGCGCGTACTGAAT
TCAGGACCTTGAACGCGAGGTGCGCGGCTGTCAGGATTACGCGTGATTATCTGGCCCGGGCTACTCGGTG
TACAACAAGGTCTTCGATTTCGAGGCCCCTGTGCGCGGTCAGAATGCCAAAATGGTTATGACCTCCGTAT
CCGGCCACATGATGCAGCTGGCATTCCAGGTGTCTTACAAAAATTGGAGAACGGTGGATCCGCGCTCTTT
ATTCGACGCGCCGGTGGAAAAGGGCGTGGGCTCGGATTATGAGCCTATCAAAAGGACCTTGGAACGCGAG
GTGCGCGGCTGTCAGGGATTGATTATCTGGACGGATTGCGATCGCGAGGGCGAGAACATTGGCTACGAGA
TTATTGATGTGCGGCCGCATCCGAGCCATTGGAAGATTAGGTTCTGCTAGCGCACACAATTGATGACTTG
ATCTAGAGTAGTGCCCCAACTGGGGTAACCTTTGAGTTCTCTCAGTTGGGGGCGTAGGATATGAGCTCCA
GCTTTTGTTCCCTTTAGTGAGGGTTAATTTCGAGCTTGGCGTAATCATGGTCATAGCTGTTTCCTGTGTG
AAATTGTTATCCGCTCACAATTCCACACAACATACGAGCCGGAAGCATAAAGTGTAAAGCCTGGGGTGCC
TAATGAGTGAGCTAACTCACATTAATTGCGTTGCGCTCACTGCCCGCTTTCCAGTCGGGAAACCTGTCGT
GCCAGCTGCATTAATGAATC
