>Addgene plasmid #78246 | pDHJS4 AN+ | addgene partial sequence | sequence record 148958 | L4440 5'-AGCGAGTCAGTGAGCGAG-3'
AACCGCCTCTCCCCGCGCGTTGGCCGATTCATTAATGCAGCTGGCACGACAGGTTTCCCGACTGGAAAGC
GGGCAGTGAGCGCAACGCAATTAATGTGAGTTAGCTCACTCATTAGGCACCCCAGGCTTTACACTTTATG
CTTCCGGCTCGTATGTTGTGTGGAATTGTGAGCGGATAACAATTTCACACAGGAAACAGCTATGACCATG
ATTACGCCAAGCTCGAAATTAACCCTCACTAAAGGGAACAAAAGCTGGAGCTCATATCCTACGCCCCCAA
CTGAGAGAACTCAAAGGTTACCCCAGTTGGGGCACTACTCTAGATCAAGTCATCAATTGTGTGCGCTAGC
AGAACCTAATCTTCCAATGGCTCGGATGCGGCCGCACATCAATAATCTCGTAGCCAATGTTCTCGCCCTC
GCGATCGCAATCCGTCCAGATAATCAATCCCTGACAGCCGCGCACCTCGCGTTCCAAGGTCCTTTTGATA
GGCTCATAATCCGAGCCCACGCCCTTTTCCACCGGCGCGTCGAATAAAGAGCGCGGATCCACCGTTCTCC
AATTTTTGTAAGACACCTGGAATGCCAGCTGCATCATGTGGCCGGATACGGAGGTCATAACCATTTTGGC
ATTCTGACCGCGCACAGGGGCCTCGAAATCGAAGACCTTGTTGTACACCGAGTAGCCCGGGCCAGATAAT
CACGCGTAATCCTGACAGCCGCGCACCTCGCGTTCAAGGTCCTGAATTCAGTACGCGCCCGGGGAGCCCA
AGGGCACGCCCTGGCACCCGCACCGCGCGATCTAGCTTATCGATACCGTCGACCTCGAGGGGGGGCCCGG
TACCCAATTCGCCCTATAGTGAGTCGTATTACAATTCACTGGCCGTCGTTTTACAACGTCGTGACTGGGA
AAACCCTGGCGTTACCCAACTTAATCGCCTTGCAGCACATCCCCCTTTCGCCAGCTGGCGTAATAGCGAA
GAGGCCCGCACCGATCGCCCTTCCCAACAGTTGCGCAGCCTGAATGGCGAATGGGACGCGCCCTGTAGCG
GCGCATTAAGCGCGGCGG
