[The description below was written by a language model from this plasmid's Addgene catalogue record.]
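Description:
pDHJS4 AN+ is a small, high-copy bacterial plasmid built as a DNA substrate precursor rather than as an expression vector. It derives from pDHJS3 AN+, a backbone of about 3.4 kb, and is propagated in E. coli under ampicillin selection. The record has no feature table and does not name the origin of replication. It does note that the plasmid needs helper phage functions to yield single-stranded DNA, so it behaves as a phagemid and presumably carries a filamentous-phage origin that allows one strand to be packaged and recovered.

The defining change from the parent is that its two loxP sites were replaced with a pair of attachment sites. A 48 bp attB element was inserted between BglII and EcoRI sites, destroying the BglII site. A 75 bp attP element was inserted between NheI and NdeI sites, destroying the NdeI site. attB and attP are the bacterial and phage partner sequences recognised by a site-specific integrase. Having both on one molecule allows directional recombination between them, in contrast to the reversible Cre/loxP reaction available in the parent. The record does not say which integrase system the sites belong to, and it lists no protein-coding insert, promoter or reporter.

The plasmid is one of four that are needed together to assemble the mismatched quadruple Holliday junction substrate (MM-QHJS). The associated work concerns improved methods for making migratable Holliday junctions. Such substrates are generally used in vitro to study branch migration and junction-processing enzymes. The record does not explain the meaning of the "AN+" designation or this plasmid's exact role in the four-plasmid set.
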