Addgene plasmid #78246: pDHJS4 AN+
Purpose: One of four plasmids needed to create the mismatched quadruple Holliday junction substrate (MM-QHJS).
Depositing lab: Tao-shih Hsieh. Depositing organization: Duke University. Publication: Improved methods for creating migratable Holliday junction substrates. Chen SH, Plank JL, Willcox S, Griffith JD, Hsieh TS. Nucleic Acids Res. 2013 Mar 1;41(5):e60. doi: 10.1093/nar/gks1343. Epub 2012 Dec 28. PubMed 23275569.
Backbone
  Vector backbone: pDHJS3 AN+
  Backbone manufacturer: Addgene #78240
  Backbone size w/o insert (bp): 3413
  Modifications to backbone: inserted attB and attP sites in place of two loxP sites
Growth in bacteria
  Bacterial resistance: Ampicillin, 100 μg/mL
  Growth temperature: 37°C
  Growth strain: DH5alpha
  Growth instructions: This plasmid requires a helper phagemid to make single stranded DNA. Suggested helper phaemids: M13K07 (available from NEB) or pM13g (available from Andrew Bradbury at Los Alamos National Laboratory- PMID: 17088290). If using M13K07 helper phagemid, transform plasmid DNA in XL2 MRF'. If using pM13g helper phagemid, transform plasmid DNA in DH5alpha.
  Copy number: High Copy
Gene/Insert 1
  Gene/Insert name: attB
  Insert size (bp): 48
  Cloning method: Restriction Enzyme; 5′ cloning site BglII (destroyed during cloning); 3′ cloning site EcoRI (not destroyed)
  Sequencing primers: 5′ none
Gene/Insert 2
  Gene/Insert name: attP
  Insert size (bp): 75
  Cloning method: Restriction Enzyme; 5′ cloning site NheI (not destroyed); 3′ cloning site NdeI (destroyed during cloning)
  Sequencing primers: 5′ none
Terms and licenses: Academic/Nonprofit Terms; Industry Terms: Not Available to Industry
How to cite: pDHJS4 AN+ was a gift from Tao-shih Hsieh (Addgene plasmid # 78246 ; http://n2t.net/addgene:78246 ; RRID:Addgene_78246)
